>Addgene plasmid #176778 | pEE021 | addgene full sequence | sequence record 349625 | Addgene NGS Result
CAGCCAGCCAGACGCAGACGCGCCGAGACAGAACTTAATGGGCCCGCTAACAGCGCGATTTGCTGGTGAC
CCAATGCGACCAGATGCTCCACGCCCAGTCGCGTACCGTCTTCATGGGAGAAAATAATACTGTTGATGGG
TGTCTGGTCAGAGACATCAAGAAATAACGCCGGAACATTAGTGCAGGCAGCTTCCACAGCAATGGCATCC
TGGTCATCCAGCGGATAGTTAATGATCAGCCCACTGACGCGTTGCGCGAGAAGATTGTGCACCGCCGCTT
TACAGGCTTCGACGCCGCTTCGTTCTACCATCGACACCACCACGCTGGCACCCAGTTGATCGGCGCGAGA
TTTAATCGCCGCGACAATTTGCGACGGCGCGTGCAGGGCCAGACTGGAGGTGGCAACGCCAATCAGCAAC
GACTGTTTGCCCGCCAGTTGTTGTGCCACGCGGTTGGGAATGTAATTCAGCTCCGCCATCGCCGCTTCCA
CTTTTTCCCGCGTTTTCGCAGAAACGTGGCTGGCCTGGTTCACCACGCGGGAAACGGTCTGATAAGAGAC
ACCGGCATACTCTGCGACATCGTATAACGTTACTGGTTTCACATTCACCACCCTGAATTGACTCTCTTCC
GGGCGCTATCATGCCATACCGCGAAAGGTTTTGCGCCATTCGATGGTGTCCGGGATCTCGACGCTCTCCC
TTATGCGACTCCTGCATTAGGAAGCAGCCCAGTAGTAGGTTGAGGCCGTTGAGCACCGCCGCCGCAAGGA
ATGGTGCATGCAAGGAGATGGCGCCCAACAGTCCCCCGGCCACGGGGCCTGCCACCATACCCACGCCGAA
ACAAGCGCTCATGAGCCCGAAGTGGCGAGCCCGATCTTCCCCATCGGTGATGTCGGCGATATAGGCGCCA
GCAACCGCACCTGTGGCGCCGGTGATGCCGGCCACGATGCGTCCGGCGTAGAGGATCGAGATCTCGATCC
CGCGAAATTAATACGACTCACTATAGGGGAATTGTGAGCGGATAACAATTCCCCTCTAGAAATAATTTTG
TTTAACTTTAAGAAGGAGATATACATATGAGCGAACTGGAGCTGAACGAAGTGTTCAAACTGATTAAACT
GGTCTCGTTCATGAACAAGGGTCAACAAATCATTGGTGTGCTGCACAAACCGGATAAAATCAAACCGCAC
GAAAAAGTACCGGGGATCGTTATGTTCCACGGTTTTACTGGTAACAAATCTGAAGCTCACCGTCTGTTCG
TGCACATCGCACGTGGTCTGTCTTCCCGTGGCTTCATGGTACTGCGTTTTGATTTCCGTGGTAGCGGCGA
TTCTGATGGCGACTTCGAAGATATGACACTGCCGGAAGAAGTTTCTGACGCGGAGCGTGCCATCACCTTC
GTACTGCGTCAGCGTAACGTCGACCGTGAAAAAATCGGGGTCATTGGTCTGTCCATTGGTGGCCGTGTAG
CGGCCATCCTGGCGTCTCGCGACGAACGTATTAAATTCGCAGTGCTGTACTCCCCGGCGCTGGGCCGTCT
GAAAGAACGCTTCCTGTCCCTCATGGGCGAAGAGGCCCTGCGTCGGCTGAACTGTGGCGAACCGATCGAA
GTAAGCTCTGGCTGGTACCTGAAGAAAGCCTTCTTCGAAACCGTGGACTACATCGTACCGGTTGAAGTTA
TGTCCAACATTCGCGTTCCGGTTCTGATCATTCACGGTGATCGTGATGAAATCATCCCTGTTGAAGAGAG
CATGAAAGCATACGAGCGCATAAAAGGTCTGAACGAAAAAAACGAACTGTACATCGTTAAAGGCGGTGAC
CATACCTTCTCTAAGCGCGAACACACTCTGGAAGTGCTGAATAAAACGATCGAATGGCTGAGCTCTCTGA
ACCTGATGCTCGAGCACCACCACCACCACCACTGAGATCCGGCTGCTAACAAAGCCCGAAAGGAAGCTGA
GTTGGCTGCTGCCACCGCTGAGCAATAACTAGCATAACCCCTTGGGGCCTCTAAACGGGTCTTGAGGGGT
TTTTTGCTGAAAGGAGGAACTATATCCGGATTGGCGAATGGG
[124 nt withheld, positions 2073-2196]
C
[91 nt withheld, positions 2198-2288]
A
[49 nt withheld, positions 2290-2338]
CCTTTGACGTTGGAGTCCACGTTCTTT
[37 nt withheld, positions 2366-2402]
ACCCTATCTCGGTCTATTCTTTTGATTTATAAGGGATTTTGCCGATTTCGGCCTATTGGTTAAAAAATGA
GCTGATTTAACAAAAATTTAACGCGAATTTTAACAAAATATTAACGCTTACAATTTAGGTGGCACTTTTC
GGGGAAATGTGCGCGGAACCCCTATTTGTTTATTTTTCTAAATACATTCAAATATGTATCCGCTCATGAG
ACAATAACCCTGATAAATGCTTCAATAATATTGAAAAAGGAAGAGTATGAGTATTCAACATTTCCGTGTC
GCCCTTATTCCCTTTTTTGCGGCATTTTGCCTTCCTGTTTTTGCTCACCCAGAAACGCTGGTGAAAGTAA
AAGATGCTGAAGATCAGTTGGGTGCACGAGTGGGTTACATCGAACTGGATCTCAACAGCGGTAAGATCCT
TGAGAGTTTTCGCCCCGAAGAACGTTTTCCAATGATGAGCACTTTTAAAGTTCTGCTATGTGGCGCGGTA
TTATCCCGTATTGACGCCGGGCAAGAGCAACTCGGTCGCCGCATACACTATTCTCAGAATGACTTGGTTG
AGTACTCACCAGTCACAGAAAAGCATCTTACGGATGGCATGACAGTAAGAGAATTATGCAGTGCTGCCAT
AACCATGAGTGATAACACTGCGGCCAACTTACTTCTGACAACGATCGGAGGACCGAAGGAGCTAACCGCT
TTTTTGCACAACATGGGGGATCATGTAACTCGCCTTGATCGTTGGGAACCGGAGCTGAATGAAGCCATAC
CAAACGACGAGCGTGACACCACGATGCCTGCAGCAATGGCAACAACGTTGCGCAAACTATTAACTGGCGA
ACTACTTACTCTAGCTTCCCGGCAACAATTAATAGACTGGATGGAGGCGGATAAAGTTGCAGGACCACTT
CTGCGCTCGGCCCTTCCGGCTGGCTGGTTTATTGCTGATAAATCTGGAGCCGGTGAGCGTGGGTCTCGCG
GTATCATTGCAGCACTGGGGCCAGATGGTAAGCCCTCCCGTATCGTAGTTATCTACACGACGGGGAGTCA
GGCAACTATGGATGAACGAAATAGACAGATCGCTGAGATAGGTGCCTCACTGATTAAGCATTGGTAACTG
TCAGACCAAGTTTACTCATATATACTTTAGATTGATTTAAAACTTCATTTTTAATTTAAAAGGATCTAGG
TGAAGATCCTTTTTGATAATCTCATGACCAAAATCCCTTAACGTGAGTTTTCGTTCCACTGAGCGTCAGA
CCCCGTAGAAAAGATCAAAGGATCTTCTTGAGATCCTTTTTTTCTGCGCGTAATCTGCTGCTTGCAAACA
AAAAAACCACCGCTACCAGCGGTGGTTTGTTTGCCGGATCAAGAGCTACCAACTCTTTTTCCGAAGGTAA
CTGGCTTCAGCAGAGCGCAGATACCAAATACTGTCCTTCTAGTGTAGCCGTAGTTAGGCCACCACTTCAA
GAACTCTGTAGCACCGCCTACATACCTCGCTCTGCTAATCCTGTTACCAGTGGCTGCTGCCAGTGGCGAT
AAGTCGTGTCTTACCGGGTTGGACTCAAGACGATAGTTACCGGATAAGGCGCAGCGGTCGGGCTGAACGG
GGGGTTCGTGCACACAGCCCAGCTTGGAGCGAACGACCTACACCGAACTGAGATACCTACAGCGTGAGCT
ATGAGAAAGCGCCACGCTTCCCGAAGGGAGAAAGGCGGACAGGTATCCGGTAAGCGGCAGGGTCGGAACA
GGAGAGCGCACGAGGGAGCTTCCAGGGGGAAACGCCTGGTATCTTTATAGTCCTGTCGGGTTTCGCCACC
TCTGACTTGAGCGTCGATTTTTGTGATGCTCGTCAGGGGGGCGGAGCCTATGGAAAAACGCCAGCAACGC
GGCCTTTTTACGGTTCCTGGCCTTTTGCTGGCCTTTTGCTCACATGTTCTTTCCTGCGTTATCCCCTGAT
TCTGTGGATAACCGTATTACCGCCTTTGAGTGAGCTGATACCGCTCGCCGCAGCCGAACGACCGAGCGCA
GCGAGTCAGTGAGCGAGGAAGCGGAAGAGCGCCTGATGCGGTATTTTCTCCTTACGCATCTGTGCGGTAT
TTCACACCGCAATGGTGCACTCTCAGTACAATCTGCTCTGATGCCGCATAGTTAAGCCAGTATACACTCC
GCTATCGCTACGTGACTGGGTCATGGCTGCGCCCCGACACCCGCCAACACCCGCTGACGCGCCCTGACGG
GCTTGTCTGCTCCCGGCATCCGCTTACAGACAAGCTGTGACCGTCTCCGGGAGCTGCATGTGTCAGAGGT
TTTCACCGTCATCACCGAAACGCGCGAGGCAGCTGCGGTAAAGCTCATCAGCGTGGTCGTGAAGCGATTC
ACAGATGTCTGCCTGTTCATCCGCGTCCAGCTCGTTGAGTTTCTCCAGAAGCGTTAATGTCTGGCTTCTG
ATAAAGCGGGCCATGTTAAGGGCGGTTTTTTCCTGTTTGGTCACTGATGCCTCCGTGTAAGGGGGATTTC
TGTTCATGGGGGTAATGATACCGATGAAACGAGAGAGGATGCTCACGATACGGGTTACTGATGATGAACA
TGCCCGGTTACTGGAACGTTGTGAGGGTAAACAACTGGCGGTATGGATGCGGCGGGACCAGAGAAAAATC
ACTCAGGGTCAATGCCAGCGCTTCGTTAATACAGATGTAGGTGTTCCACAGGGTAGCCAGCAGCATCCTG
CGATGCAGATCCGGAACATAATGGTGCAGGGCGCTGACTTCCGCGTTTCCAGACTTTACGAAACACGGAA
ACCGAAGACCATTCATGTTGTTGCTCAGGTCGCAGACGTTTTGCAGCAGCAGTCGCTTCACGTTCGCTCG
CGTATCGGTGATTCATTCTGCTAACCAGTAAGGCAACCCCGCCAGCCTAGCCGGGTCCTCAACGACAGGA
GCACGATCATGCGCACCCGTGGGGCCGCCATGCCGGCGATAATGGCCTGCTTCTCGCCGAAACGTTTGGT
GGCGGGACCAGTGACGAAGGCTTGAGCGAGGGCGTGCAAGATTCCGAATACCGCAAGCGACAGGCCGATC
ATCGTCGCGCTCCAGCGAAAGCGGTCCTCGCCGAAAATGACCCAGAGCGCTGCCGGCACCTGTCCTACGA
GTTGCATGATAAAGAAGACAGTCATAAGTGCGGCGACGATAGTCATGCCCCGCGCCCACCGGAAGGAGCT
GACTGGGTTGAAGGCTCTCAAGGGCATCGGTCGAGATCCCGGTGCCTAATGAGTGAGCTAACTTACATTA
ATTGCGTTGCGCTCACTGCCCGCTTTCCAGTCGGGAAACCTGTCGTGCCAGCTGCATTAATGAATCGGCC
AACGCGCGGGGAGAGGCGGTTTGCGTATTGGGCGCCAGGGTGGTTTTTCTTTTCACCAGTGAGACGGGCA
ACAGCTGATTGCCCTTCACCGCCTGGCCCTGAGAGAGTTGCAGCAAGCGGTCCACGCTGGTTTGCCCCAG
CAGGCGAAAATCCTGTTTGATGGTGGTTAACGGCGGGATATAACATGAGCTGTCTTCGGTATCGTCGTAT
CCCACTACCGAGATATCCGCACCAACGCGCAGCCCGGACTCGGTAATGGCGCGCATTGCGCCCAGCGCCA
TCTGATCGTTGGCAACCAGCATCGCAGTGGGAACGATGCCCTCATTCAGCATTTGCATGGTTTGTTGAAA
ACCGGACATGGCACTCCAGTCGCCTTCCCGTTCCGCTATCGGCTGAATTTGATTGCGAGTGAGATATTTA
TGC
Features (pLannotate 1.2.2; 18 found; start..end, strand, type, name):
    603..680     -  promoter       lacI promoter: lacI
    688..967     -  CDS            TcR (fragment): tetracycline efflux protein; tet; confers resistance to tetracycline
    989..1007    +  promoter       T7 promoter: promoter for bacteriophage T7 RNA polymerase
   1008..1032    +  protein_bind   lac operator: The lac repressor binds to the lac operator to inhibit transcription in E. coli. This inhibition can be relieved by adding lactose or isopropyl-β-D-thiogalactopyranoside (IPTG). lac repressor encoded by lacI
   1047..1069    +  RBS            RBS: efficient ribosome binding site from bacteriophage T7 gene 10 (Olins and Rangwala, 1989)
   1905..1922    +  CDS            9xHis (fragment): 9xHis affinity tag
   1932..1981    +  CDS            SET1 (fragment): solubility-enhancement tag derived from T7 phage gene 10B
   1989..2036    +  terminator     T7 terminator: transcription terminator for bacteriophage T7 RNA polymerase
   2073..2501    +  rep_origin     f1 ori (sequence partly withheld): f1 bacteriophage origin of replication; arrow indicates direction of (+) strand synthesis
   2554..2658    +  promoter       AmpR promoter: bla
   2659..3519    +  CDS            AmpR: β-lactamase; bla; confers resistance to ampicillin, carbenicillin, and related antibiotics
   3690..4278    +  rep_origin     ori: high-copy-number ColE1/pMB1/pBR322/pUC origin of replication
   4464..4603    -  misc_feature   bom: basis of mobility region from pBR322
   4705..4896    -  CDS            rop: Rop protein, which maintains plasmids at low copy number; rop
   4913..5293    +  CDS            YPB1_ECOLX: Protein predicted: Swiss-Prot protein existence level 4. From Escherichia coli.
   5365..5656    -  CDS            TcR (fragment): tetracycline efflux protein; tet; confers resistance to tetracycline
   5671..5692    -  protein_bind   CAP binding site: CAP binding activates transcription in the presence of cAMP. E. coli catabolite activator protein
   5705..602     -  CDS            lacI (across the origin): lac repressor; lacI; The lac repressor binds to the lac operator to inhibit transcription in E. coli. This inhibition can be relieved by adding lactose or isopropyl-β-D-thiogalactopyranoside (IPTG).
