[The description below was written by a language model from this plasmid's Addgene catalogue record and pLannotate feature annotations shown in this document.]
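Description:
pEE021 is a bacterial expression plasmid built on the pET21b(+) backbone, carrying a codon-optimized gene for a putative thermophilic poly(ethylene terephthalate) (PET) hydrolase. The 819 bp insert, designated "213", derives from an environmental (metagenomic) sample rather than a cultured organism, and was cloned between the NdeI and XhoI sites. The sequenced plasmid is 6,185 nt. It is propagated in E. coli through a ColE1/pBR322-type origin and selected with ampicillin via the β-lactamase gene. The catalogue lists it as high copy, although the feature table also detects the rop gene and the bom region inherited from pBR322, elements usually associated with more moderate copy number. An f1 origin is present as well, which allows single-stranded DNA production. Short tetracycline-resistance fragments in the annotation are non-functional pBR322 remnants.

Expression follows the standard pET arrangement. A T7 promoter is immediately followed by a lac operator and the strong T7 gene 10 ribosome binding site, with a T7 terminator downstream. The plasmid-borne lacI gene supplies repressor that keeps transcription off until induction with IPTG, in a host that provides T7 RNA polymerase. The insert itself is not called in the automated feature table, but it occupies the unannotated gap between the ribosome binding site and the His-tag sequence. That tag, annotated as a fragment of a longer His tag, corresponds to the backbone-encoded C-terminal 6xHis fusion used for metal-affinity purification. The short "SET1" hit before the terminator is most likely a backbone sequence match, not a functional tag. The plasmid is intended for recombinant production and purification of this candidate enzyme, as part of a survey of natural sequence diversity for thermotolerant PET hydrolase scaffolds.
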