Addgene plasmid #176778: pEE021
Purpose: Encodes codon optimized putative thermophilic PET hydrolase enzyme for bacterial expression
Depositing lab: Gregg Beckham. Depositing organization: National Laboratory of the Rockies (NLR). Publication: Sourcing thermotolerant poly(ethylene terephthalate) hydrolase scaffolds from natural diversity. Erickson E, Gado JE, Avilan L, Bratti F, Brizendine RK, Cox PA, Gill R, Graham R, Kim DJ, Konig G, Michener WE, Poudel S, Ramirez KJ, Shakespeare TJ, Zahn M, Boyd ES, Payne CM, DuBois JL, Pickford AR, Beckham GT, McGeehan JE. Nat Commun. 2022 Dec 21;13(1):7850. doi: 10.1038/s41467-022-35237-x. PubMed 36543766.
Backbone
  Vector backbone: pET21b(+)
  Backbone manufacturer: EMD Biosciences
  Backbone size w/o insert (bp): 5366
  Vector type: Bacterial Expression
Growth in bacteria
  Bacterial resistance: Ampicillin, 100 μg/mL
  Growth temperature: 37°C
  Growth strain: DH5alpha
  Copy number: High Copy
Gene/Insert
  Gene/Insert name: 213 (alt name: Environmental sample JzSedJan11_10131031)
  Species: Environmental sample
  Insert size (bp): 819
  Promoter: T7
  Tag / fusion protein: 6xHis (C terminal on backbone)
  Cloning method: Restriction Enzyme; 5′ cloning site NdeI (unknown if destroyed); 3′ cloning site XhoI (unknown if destroyed)
  Sequencing primers: 5′ T7 For; 3′ T7 Rev
Terms and licenses: Academic/Nonprofit Terms; Industry Terms: Not Available to Industry
Depositor comments: Accession Number JzSedJan11_10131031
How to cite: pEE021 was a gift from Gregg Beckham (Addgene plasmid # 176778 ; http://n2t.net/addgene:176778 ; RRID:Addgene_176778)
