>Addgene plasmid #176778 | pEE021 | depositor partial sequence | sequence record 342611 | Insert (including NdeI and XhoI sites)
CATATGAGCGAACTGGAGCTGAACGAAGTGTTCAAACTGATTAAACTGGTCTCGTTCATGAACAAGGGTC
AACAAATCATTGGTGTGCTGCACAAACCGGATAAAATCAAACCGCACGAAAAAGTACCGGGGATCGTTAT
GTTCCACGGTTTTACTGGTAACAAATCTGAAGCTCACCGTCTGTTCGTGCACATCGCACGTGGTCTGTCT
TCCCGTGGCTTCATGGTACTGCGTTTTGATTTCCGTGGTAGCGGCGATTCTGATGGCGACTTCGAAGATA
TGACACTGCCGGAAGAAGTTTCTGACGCGGAGCGTGCCATCACCTTCGTACTGCGTCAGCGTAACGTCGA
CCGTGAAAAAATCGGGGTCATTGGTCTGTCCATTGGTGGCCGTGTAGCGGCCATCCTGGCGTCTCGCGAC
GAACGTATTAAATTCGCAGTGCTGTACTCCCCGGCGCTGGGCCGTCTGAAAGAACGCTTCCTGTCCCTCA
TGGGCGAAGAGGCCCTGCGTCGGCTGAACTGTGGCGAACCGATCGAAGTAAGCTCTGGCTGGTACCTGAA
GAAAGCCTTCTTCGAAACCGTGGACTACATCGTACCGGTTGAAGTTATGTCCAACATTCGCGTTCCGGTT
CTGATCATTCACGGTGATCGTGATGAAATCATCCCTGTTGAAGAGAGCATGAAAGCATACGAGCGCATAA
AAGGTCTGAACGAAAAAAACGAACTGTACATCGTTAAAGGCGGTGACCATACCTTCTCTAAGCGCGAACA
CACTCTGGAAGTGCTGAATAAAACGATCGAATGGCTGAGCTCTCTGAACCTGATGCTCGAG
